Addgene plasmid #221186: pET28-2H12
Purpose: His6-tagged cdGreen expressed from T7 promoter (Internal Lab ID: UJ11308)
Depositing lab: Urs Jenal. Depositing organization: University of Basel. Publication: A genetically encoded biosensor to monitor dynamic changes of c-di-GMP with high temporal resolution. Kaczmarczyk A, van Vliet S, Jakob RP, Teixeira RD, Scheidat I, Reinders A, Klotz A, Maier T, Jenal U. Nat Commun. 2024 May 9;15(1):3920. doi: 10.1038/s41467-024-48295-0. PubMed 38724508.
Backbone
  Vector backbone: pET28a
  Backbone manufacturer: EMD Biosciences
  Backbone size w/o insert (bp): 5300
  Total vector size (bp): 6600
  Vector type: Bacterial Expression
Growth in bacteria
  Bacterial resistance: Kanamycin, 50 μg/mL
  Growth temperature: 37°C
  Growth strain: DH5alpha
  Copy number: Unknown
Gene/Insert
  Gene/Insert name: cdGreen (alt name: 2H12)
  Species: Synthetic
  Insert size (bp): 1300
  Promoter: T7
  Cloning method: Restriction Enzyme; 5′ cloning site NdeI (not destroyed); 3′ cloning site SacI (not destroyed)
  Sequencing primers: 5′ T7; 3′ T7Term
Terms and licenses: Academic/Nonprofit Terms; Industry Terms: Not Available to Industry
How to cite: pET28-2H12 was a gift from Urs Jenal (Addgene plasmid # 221186 ; http://n2t.net/addgene:221186 ; RRID:Addgene_221186)
