[The description below was written by a language model from this plasmid's Addgene catalogue record and pLannotate feature annotations shown in this document.]
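Description:
pET28-2H12 is a bacterial expression plasmid of about 6.6 kb, built on the pET28a backbone, for producing a His6-tagged form of cdGreen (also called 2H12), a synthetic, genetically encoded fluorescent biosensor for the bacterial second messenger c-di-GMP. The roughly 1.3 kb insert was cloned between the NdeI and SacI sites, both of which are retained. The plasmid carries a kanamycin resistance gene (aph(3')-Ia) for selection. It replicates from a pBR322/ColE1-type origin accompanied by the bom region and the rop gene, which moderates copy number, although the catalogue lists copy number as unknown. An f1 origin is also present. The short tetracycline-resistance, AmpR promoter and CAP-site annotations are backbone remnants rather than functional elements.

Expression follows the standard pET arrangement. A T7 promoter is followed immediately by a lac operator and the T7 gene 10 ribosome binding site, with a T7 terminator downstream, and the plasmid supplies its own lacI repressor. Transcription therefore requires a host that provides T7 RNA polymerase and is held off until IPTG is added. The reading frame begins with a short histidine-tag fragment and a thrombin cleavage site, consistent with the N-terminal His6 tag of pET28a, which allows metal-affinity purification and optional tag removal. Within the insert, the annotation identifies an Aequorea-derived green fluorescent protein segment (labelled cEGFP) flanked by unannotated sequence. This flanking sequence presumably provides the c-di-GMP-sensing portions, but the record does not describe them. A second His-tag fragment lies downstream of the insert, and the record does not show whether it is in frame and translated. The construct is suited to overexpression and purification of the sensor protein for in vitro characterisation.
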