Features (pLannotate 1.2.2; 21 found; start..end, strand, type, name):
     12..440     +  rep_origin     f1 ori (sequence partly withheld): f1 bacteriophage origin of replication; arrow indicates direction of (+) strand synthesis
    493..550     +  promoter       AmpR promoter (fragment): bla
    559..1374    -  CDS            KanR: aminoglycoside phosphotransferase; aph(3')-Ia; confers resistance to kanamycin in bacteria or G418 (Geneticin®) in eukaryotes
   1496..2084    +  rep_origin     ori: high-copy-number ColE1/pMB1/pBR322/pUC origin of replication
   2270..2409    -  misc_feature   bom: basis of mobility region from pBR322
   2511..2702    -  CDS            rop: Rop protein, which maintains plasmids at low copy number; rop
   2719..3099    +  CDS            YPB1_ECOLX: Protein predicted: Swiss-Prot protein existence level 4. From Escherichia coli.
   3171..3462    -  CDS            TcR (fragment): tetracycline efflux protein; tet; confers resistance to tetracycline
   3477..3498    -  protein_bind   CAP binding site: CAP binding activates transcription in the presence of cAMP. E. coli catabolite activator protein
   3511..4593    -  CDS            lacI: lac repressor; lacI; The lac repressor binds to the lac operator to inhibit transcription in E. coli. This inhibition can be relieved by adding lactose or isopropyl-β-D-thiogalactopyranoside (IPTG).
   4594..4671    -  promoter       lacI promoter: lacI
   4679..4958    -  CDS            TcR (fragment): tetracycline efflux protein; tet; confers resistance to tetracycline
   4980..4998    +  promoter       T7 promoter: promoter for bacteriophage T7 RNA polymerase
   4999..5023    +  protein_bind   lac operator: The lac repressor binds to the lac operator to inhibit transcription in E. coli. This inhibition can be relieved by adding lactose or isopropyl-β-D-thiogalactopyranoside (IPTG). lac repressor encoded by lacI
   5038..5060    +  RBS            RBS: efficient ribosome binding site from bacteriophage T7 gene 10 (Olins and Rangwala, 1989)
   5079..5095    +  CDS            capTEV™ (fragment): composite tag for in vivo biotinylation, TEV protease cleavage, and 6xHis tagging
   5106..5123    +  CDS            thrombin site: thrombin recognition and cleavage site
   5421..6143    +  CDS            cEGFP: cEGFP is a basic (constitutively fluorescent) green fluorescent protein published in 2008, derived from Aequorea victoria.
   6493..6510    +  CDS            9xHis (fragment): 9xHis affinity tag
   6520..6569    +  CDS            SET1 (fragment): solubility-enhancement tag derived from T7 phage gene 10B
   6577..6624    +  terminator     T7 terminator: transcription terminator for bacteriophage T7 RNA polymerase
>Addgene plasmid #221186 | pET28-2H12 | addgene full sequence | sequence record 437180 | Addgene NGS Result
TGGCGAATGGG
[124 nt withheld, positions 12-135]
C
[91 nt withheld, positions 137-227]
A
[49 nt withheld, positions 229-277]
CCTTTGACGTTGGAGTCCACGTTCTTT
[37 nt withheld, positions 305-341]
ACCCTATCTCGGTCTATTCTTTTGATTTATAAGGGATTTTGCCGATTTCGGCCTATTGGTTAAAAAATGA
GCTGATTTAACAAAAATTTAACGCGAATTTTAACAAAATATTAACGCTTACAATTTAGGTGGCACTTTTC
GGGGAAATGTGCGCGGAACCCCTATTTGTTTATTTTTCTAAATACATTCAAATATGTATCCGCTCATGAA
TTAATTCTTAGAAAAACTCATCGAGCATCAAATGAAACTGCAATTTATTCATATCAGGATTATCAATACC
ATATTTTTGAAAAAGCCGTTTCTGTAATGAAGGAGAAAACTCACCGAGGCAGTTCCATAGGATGGCAAGA
TCCTGGTATCGGTCTGCGATTCCGACTCGTCCAACATCAATACAACCTATTAATTTCCCCTCGTCAAAAA
TAAGGTTATCAAGTGAGAAATCACCATGAGTGACGACTGAATCCGGTGAGAATGGCAAAAGTTTATGCAT
TTCTTTCCAGACTTGTTCAACAGGCCAGCCATTACGCTCGTCATCAAAATCACTCGCATCAACCAAACCG
TTATTCATTCGTGATTGCGCCTGAGCGAGACGAAATACGCGATCGCTGTTAAAAGGACAATTACAAACAG
GAATCGAATGCAACCGGCGCAGGAACACTGCCAGCGCATCAACAATATTTTCACCTGAATCAGGATATTC
TTCTAATACCTGGAATGCTGTTTTCCCGGGGATCGCAGTGGTGAGTAACCATGCATCATCAGGAGTACGG
ATAAAATGCTTGATGGTCGGAAGAGGCATAAATTCCGTCAGCCAGTTTAGTCTGACCATCTCATCTGTAA
CATCATTGGCAACGCTACCTTTGCCATGTTTCAGAAACAACTCTGGCGCATCGGGCTTCCCATACAATCG
ATAGATTGTCGCACCTGATTGCCCGACATTATCGCGAGCCCATTTATACCCATATAAATCAGCATCCATG
TTGGAATTTAATCGCGGCCTAGAGCAAGACGTTTCCCGTTGAATATGGCTCATAACACCCCTTGTATTAC
TGTTTATGTAAGCAGACAGTTTTATTGTTCATGACCAAAATCCCTTAACGTGAGTTTTCGTTCCACTGAG
CGTCAGACCCCGTAGAAAAGATCAAAGGATCTTCTTGAGATCCTTTTTTTCTGCGCGTAATCTGCTGCTT
GCAAACAAAAAAACCACCGCTACCAGCGGTGGTTTGTTTGCCGGATCAAGAGCTACCAACTCTTTTTCCG
AAGGTAACTGGCTTCAGCAGAGCGCAGATACCAAATACTGTCCTTCTAGTGTAGCCGTAGTTAGGCCACC
ACTTCAAGAACTCTGTAGCACCGCCTACATACCTCGCTCTGCTAATCCTGTTACCAGTGGCTGCTGCCAG
TGGCGATAAGTCGTGTCTTACCGGGTTGGACTCAAGACGATAGTTACCGGATAAGGCGCAGCGGTCGGGC
TGAACGGGGGGTTCGTGCACACAGCCCAGCTTGGAGCGAACGACCTACACCGAACTGAGATACCTACAGC
GTGAGCTATGAGAAAGCGCCACGCTTCCCGAAGGGAGAAAGGCGGACAGGTATCCGGTAAGCGGCAGGGT
CGGAACAGGAGAGCGCACGAGGGAGCTTCCAGGGGGAAACGCCTGGTATCTTTATAGTCCTGTCGGGTTT
CGCCACCTCTGACTTGAGCGTCGATTTTTGTGATGCTCGTCAGGGGGGCGGAGCCTATGGAAAAACGCCA
GCAACGCGGCCTTTTTACGGTTCCTGGCCTTTTGCTGGCCTTTTGCTCACATGTTCTTTCCTGCGTTATC
CCCTGATTCTGTGGATAACCGTATTACCGCCTTTGAGTGAGCTGATACCGCTCGCCGCAGCCGAACGACC
GAGCGCAGCGAGTCAGTGAGCGAGGAAGCGGAAGAGCGCCTGATGCGGTATTTTCTCCTTACGCATCTGT
GCGGTATTTCACACCGCAATGGTGCACTCTCAGTACAATCTGCTCTGATGCCGCATAGTTAAGCCAGTAT
ACACTCCGCTATCGCTACGTGACTGGGTCATGGCTGCGCCCCGACACCCGCCAACACCCGCTGACGCGCC
CTGACGGGCTTGTCTGCTCCCGGCATCCGCTTACAGACAAGCTGTGACCGTCTCCGGGAGCTGCATGTGT
CAGAGGTTTTCACCGTCATCACCGAAACGCGCGAGGCAGCTGCGGTAAAGCTCATCAGCGTGGTCGTGAA
GCGATTCACAGATGTCTGCCTGTTCATCCGCGTCCAGCTCGTTGAGTTTCTCCAGAAGCGTTAATGTCTG
GCTTCTGATAAAGCGGGCCATGTTAAGGGCGGTTTTTTCCTGTTTGGTCACTGATGCCTCCGTGTAAGGG
GGATTTCTGTTCATGGGGGTAATGATACCGATGAAACGAGAGAGGATGCTCACGATACGGGTTACTGATG
ATGAACATGCCCGGTTACTGGAACGTTGTGAGGGTAAACAACTGGCGGTATGGATGCGGCGGGACCAGAG
AAAAATCACTCAGGGTCAATGCCAGCGCTTCGTTAATACAGATGTAGGTGTTCCACAGGGTAGCCAGCAG
CATCCTGCGATGCAGATCCGGAACATAATGGTGCAGGGCGCTGACTTCCGCGTTTCCAGACTTTACGAAA
CACGGAAACCGAAGACCATTCATGTTGTTGCTCAGGTCGCAGACGTTTTGCAGCAGCAGTCGCTTCACGT
TCGCTCGCGTATCGGTGATTCATTCTGCTAACCAGTAAGGCAACCCCGCCAGCCTAGCCGGGTCCTCAAC
GACAGGAGCACGATCATGCGCACCCGTGGGGCCGCCATGCCGGCGATAATGGCCTGCTTCTCGCCGAAAC
GTTTGGTGGCGGGACCAGTGACGAAGGCTTGAGCGAGGGCGTGCAAGATTCCGAATACCGCAAGCGACAG
GCCGATCATCGTCGCGCTCCAGCGAAAGCGGTCCTCGCCGAAAATGACCCAGAGCGCTGCCGGCACCTGT
CCTACGAGTTGCATGATAAAGAAGACAGTCATAAGTGCGGCGACGATAGTCATGCCCCGCGCCCACCGGA
AGGAGCTGACTGGGTTGAAGGCTCTCAAGGGCATCGGTCGAGATCCCGGTGCCTAATGAGTGAGCTAACT
TACATTAATTGCGTTGCGCTCACTGCCCGCTTTCCAGTCGGGAAACCTGTCGTGCCAGCTGCATTAATGA
ATCGGCCAACGCGCGGGGAGAGGCGGTTTGCGTATTGGGCGCCAGGGTGGTTTTTCTTTTCACCAGTGAG
ACGGGCAACAGCTGATTGCCCTTCACCGCCTGGCCCTGAGAGAGTTGCAGCAAGCGGTCCACGCTGGTTT
GCCCCAGCAGGCGAAAATCCTGTTTGATGGTGGTTAACGGCGGGATATAACATGAGCTGTCTTCGGTATC
GTCGTATCCCACTACCGAGATATCCGCACCAACGCGCAGCCCGGACTCGGTAATGGCGCGCATTGCGCCC
AGCGCCATCTGATCGTTGGCAACCAGCATCGCAGTGGGAACGATGCCCTCATTCAGCATTTGCATGGTTT
GTTGAAAACCGGACATGGCACTCCAGTCGCCTTCCCGTTCCGCTATCGGCTGAATTTGATTGCGAGTGAG
ATATTTATGCCAGCCAGCCAGACGCAGACGCGCCGAGACAGAACTTAATGGGCCCGCTAACAGCGCGATT
TGCTGGTGACCCAATGCGACCAGATGCTCCACGCCCAGTCGCGTACCGTCTTCATGGGAGAAAATAATAC
TGTTGATGGGTGTCTGGTCAGAGACATCAAGAAATAACGCCGGAACATTAGTGCAGGCAGCTTCCACAGC
AATGGCATCCTGGTCATCCAGCGGATAGTTAATGATCAGCCCACTGACGCGTTGCGCGAGAAGATTGTGC
ACCGCCGCTTTACAGGCTTCGACGCCGCTTCGTTCTACCATCGACACCACCACGCTGGCACCCAGTTGAT
CGGCGCGAGATTTAATCGCCGCGACAATTTGCGACGGCGCGTGCAGGGCCAGACTGGAGGTGGCAACGCC
AATCAGCAACGACTGTTTGCCCGCCAGTTGTTGTGCCACGCGGTTGGGAATGTAATTCAGCTCCGCCATC
GCCGCTTCCACTTTTTCCCGCGTTTTCGCAGAAACGTGGCTGGCCTGGTTCACCACGCGGGAAACGGTCT
GATAAGAGACACCGGCATACTCTGCGACATCGTATAACGTTACTGGTTTCACATTCACCACCCTGAATTG
ACTCTCTTCCGGGCGCTATCATGCCATACCGCGAAAGGTTTTGCGCCATTCGATGGTGTCCGGGATCTCG
ACGCTCTCCCTTATGCGACTCCTGCATTAGGAAGCAGCCCAGTAGTAGGTTGAGGCCGTTGAGCACCGCC
GCCGCAAGGAATGGTGCATGCAAGGAGATGGCGCCCAACAGTCCCCCGGCCACGGGGCCTGCCACCATAC
CCACGCCGAAACAAGCGCTCATGAGCCCGAAGTGGCGAGCCCGATCTTCCCCATCGGTGATGTCGGCGAT
ATAGGCGCCAGCAACCGCACCTGTGGCGCCGGTGATGCCGGCCACGATGCGTCCGGCGTAGAGGATCGAG
ATCTCGATCCCGCGAAATTAATACGACTCACTATAGGGGAATTGTGAGCGGATAACAATTCCCCTCTAGA
AATAATTTTGTTTAACTTTAAGAAGGAGATATACCATGGGCAGCAGCCATCATCATCATCATCACAGCAG
CGGCCTGGTGCCGCGCGGCAGCCATATGAATTCAGAGCCGCCGCCGAAGCTCGTCCTTGACCTGGAGCGC
CTCGCGCACGTCCCCCAGGAGAAGGCGGGCCCGCTCCAGCGCTACGCGGCGACGATCCAGTCGCAGCGCG
GCGACTACAACGGCAAGGTGCTGTCGATCCGTCAGGACGACCTGCGCACCCTGGCCGTGATCTACGACCA
GTCGCCCTCGGTCCTCACCGAGCAGCTGATCAGCTGGGGCGTCCTCGACGCGGACGCGCGCCGCGCCGTC
GCCCACGAGGAGAACCCGAAGAATATGCCGGTCCCGTATAACGTCTTTATCATGGCCGACAAGCAGAAGA
ACGGCATCAAGGCGAACTTCAAGATCCGCCACAACATCGAGGACGGCGGCGTGCAGCTCGCCTATCACTA
CCAGCAGAACACCCCCATCGGCGACGGCCCCGTGCTGCTGCCCGACAACCACTACCTGGGCGTGCAGTCC
AAACTGAGCAAAGACCCCAACGAGAAGCGCGATCACATGGTCCTGCTGGAGTTCGTGACCGCCGCCGGGA
TCACTCTCGGCATGGACGAGCTGTACAAGGGCGGTACCGGAGGGAGCATGGTGAGCAAGGGCGAGGAGCT
GTTCACCGGGGTGGTGCCCATCCTGGTCGAGCTGGACGGCGACGTAAACGGCCACAAGTTCAGCGTGTCC
GGCGAGGGCGAGGGCGATGCCACCTACGGCAAGCTGACCCTGAAGTTCATCTGCACCACCGGCAAGCTGC
CCGTGCCCTGGCCCACCCTCGTGACCACCCTGACCTACGGCGTGCAGTGCTTCAGCCGCTACCCCGACCA
CATGAAGCAGCACGACTTCTTCAAGTCCGCCATGCCCGAAGGCTACATTCAGGAGCGCACCATCTTCTTC
AAGGACGACGGCAACTATAAGACACGCGCTGAGGTTAAGTTCGAGGGCGACACTCTGGTTAACCGCATCG
AGCTGAAGGGCATCGACTTCAAGGAGGACGGCAACATCCTGGGCCATAAGCTTGAATATAACATGTTGTC
GGAGCCGGAGCCGCCGCCGAAGCTCGTCCTTGACCTGGAGCGCCTCGCGCACGTCCCCCAGGAGAAGGCG
GGCCCGCTCCAGCGCTACGCGGCGACGATCCAGTCGCAGCGCGGCGACTACAACGGCAAGGTGCTGTCGA
TCCGTCAGGACGACCTGCGCACCCTGGCCGTGATCTACGACCAGTCGCCCTCGGTCCTCACCGAGCAGCT
GATCAGCTGGGGCGTCCTCGACGCGGACGCGCGCCGCGCCGTCGCCCACGAGGAGAACTGAACTAGTGAC
GTCAGGTGGCACTTTTCGGGGAAATGTGAGCTCCGTCGACAAGCTTGCGGCCGCACTCGAGCACCACCAC
CACCACCACTGAGATCCGGCTGCTAACAAAGCCCGAAAGGAAGCTGAGTTGGCTGCTGCCACCGCTGAGC
AATAACTAGCATAACCCCTTGGGGCCTCTAAACGGGTCTTGAGGGGTTTTTTGCTGAAAGGAGGAACTAT
ATCCGGAT
